>Addgene plasmid #135906 | D93_Ld_361080 | addgene full sequence | sequence record 274666 | Addgene NGS Result
GTGATGCGGTTTTGGCAGTACACCAATGGGCGTGGATAGCGGTTTGACTCACGGGGATTTCCAAGTCTCC
ACCCCATTGACGTCAATGGGAGTTTGTTTTGGCACCAAAATCAACGGGACTTTCCAAAATGTCGTAATAA
CCCCGCCCCGTTGACGCAAATGGGCGGTAGGCGTGTACGGTGGGAGGTCTATATAAGCAGAGCTCGTTTA
GTGAACCGTCAGATCCTCACTCTCTTCCGCATCGCTGTCTGCGAGGGCCAGCTGTTGGGCTCGCGGTTGA
GGACAAACTCTTCGCGGTCTTTCCAGTACTCTTGGATCGGAAACCCGTCGGCCTCCGAACGGTACTCCGC
CACCGAGGGACCTGAGCGAGTCCGCATCGACCGGATCGGAAAACCTCTCGAGAAAGGCGTCTAACCAGTC
ACAGTCGCAAGGTAGGCTGAGCACCGTGGCGGGCGGCAGCGGGTGGCGGTCGGGGTTGTTTCTGGCGGAG
GTGCTGCTGATGATGTAATTAAAGTAGGCGGTCTTGAGACGGCGGATGGTCGAGGTGAGGTGTGGCAGGC
TTGAGATCCAGCTGTTGGGGTGAGTACTCCCTCTCAAAAGCGGGCATTACTTCTGCGCTAAGATTGTCAG
TTTCCAAAAACGAGGAGGATTTGATATTCACCTGGCCCGATCTGGCCATACACTTGAGTGACAATGACAT
CCACTTTGCCTTTCTCTCCACAGGTGTCCACTCCCAGGTCCAAGTTTGCCACCATGGAGTTTCAGACCCA
GGTACTCATGTCCCTGCTGCTCTGCATGTCTGGTGCGGCCGCCGATACTGCTCATCCTCACCATTCTAGG
TCCCATACAGTCACAATAGAGTCCGGAACACTGCCCGAAGCAAAGGCTTTTGCGCCCTTGAGGCTGCGGG
CCGGGGAATGGGTATATAACTTCAATCCAGGCGAAGAAGCATTCTTCTTTGAGCCCGAGGATGCCGGTAA
CAGGCAGTGGCAGCAGTGGAAGGCTGATCTCAGGTTGTTGCAGGCCTATCAGGAGAAACAGCGACTTTCC
AACTATCCCTCTGGCGGGGAGAAGACTGACACCCCCGATAAGCCTGGAAATACTGAGCGCAGAGAGCCGG
GCGCGTTGCCTATTGCCGAGTATTTCTCCGACCGCAACGTTCAGAGGCGGTATGCTGAACGCCTGAAGGA
ACAGTCTTTTCATAACCTTTCCGACGCACAGGGTGCTGCAGATGCTCGCGCCCTGGTAGAAGGCGAGATA
GCTGCAATGTGGCATCTCGTCAGAAGTGCTGGCAGTTCAGATAGCCTTAATGATCAGCAGTTTCTGGGAC
TGGTGGAAAGGCATTTCAGTCATACTATAGCTAATACCTCAGCAGCTGCCGCAGCCGAAGCCACAACACC
TTCAAGCTTTCCCTTCGCCTTGCTTCGCGTTCCCCTGGTACTCGAGGCGGACGTTCTGCCATTTATGGAG
AGAGAAATGGCGCATGTGAGGGATTTGTGGAAGTCAAGGAGAGCCGGTGCCGCCACCCCCGCAGCCAGCT
CAGTGGAAGTGGAGTCTCAGCTTCAGCGGCTGTCTTCTGCTGTGGAGAACTCAAAGACTGTTGGCACCGA
GCTCGCTGCTCTGGTGGAGCCTTTGGCTGATGCAGCTATCGGATGGGTAGCTAGCACTCTGACAACCACA
CGTGAAGCGATAGTAGCAAACGATGAAAGCACCGAAGCCAAGCGCAGCGAGCTGAAACAGCTTCTGAAAA
TGCAGTCTCGTCTCAGAAAAGTGAGACCAATACTTGAGAAACATCGCAAAGTTTATCAGTCCGTTCTCCA
AAGGGGCCAGCTGCCCAATGCCCAAGCAACCCTCTTTGCTCTTCAACTTATAGCCAAGCAACGATTCGGG
GACGACGTTTCTGGCCTTGTGGAAGCGGTACCTCTCCTCTCCACGACTGCGCCCCTGACCGGCGGCGCGC
CCGGCAGCCTGCACCACATCCTGGACGCCCAGAAGATGCTGTGGAACCACAGGGACAGGAACCTGCCTCC
TCTGGCCCCTCTGGGCCCCCACCACCATCACCACCATTGAGTCTAGACACGTGATTAATTAAGGATCCCC
CGACCTCGACCTCTGGCTAATAAAGGAAATTTATTTTCATTGCAATAGTGTGTTGGAATTTTTTGTGTCT
CTCACTCGGAAGGACATATGGGAGGGCAAATCATTTGGTCGAGATCCCTCGGAGATCTCTAGCTAGAGGA
TCGATCCCCGCCCCGGACGAACTAAACCTGACTACGACATCTCTGCCCCTTCTTCGCGGGGCAGTGCATG
TAATCCCTTCAGTTGGTTGGTACAACTTGCCAACTGGGCCCTGTTCCACATGTGACACGGGGGGGGACCA
AACACAAAGGGGTTCTCTGACTGTAGTTGACATCCTTATAAATGGATGTGCACATTTGCCAACACTGAGT
GGCTTTCATCCTGGAGCAGACTTTGCAGTCTGTGGACTGCAACACAACATTGCCTTTATGTGTAACTCTT
GGCTGAAGCTCTTACACCAATGCTGGGGGACATGTACCTCCCAGGGGCCCAGGAAGACTACGGGAGGCTA
CACCAACGTCAATCAGAGGGGCCTGTGTAGCTACCGATAAGCGGACCCTCAAGAGGGCATTAGCAATAGT
GTTTATAAGGCCCCCTTGTTAACCCTAAACGGGTAGCATATGCTTCCCGGGTAGTAGTATATACTATCCA
GACTAACCCTAATTCAATAGCATATGTTACCCAACGGGAAGCATATGCTATCGAATTAGGGTTAGTAAAA
GGGTCCTAAGGAACAGCGATATCTCCCACCCCATGAGCTGTCACGGTTTTATTTACATGGGGTCAGGATT
CCACGAGGGTAGTGAACCATTTTAGTCACAAGGGCAGTGGCTGAAGATCAAGGAGCGGGCAGTGAACTCT
CCTGAATCTTCGCCTGCTTCTTCATTCTCCTTCGTTTAGCTAATAGAATAACTGCTGAGTTGTGAACAGT
AAGGTGTATGTGAGGTGCTCGAAAACAAGGTTTCAGGTGACGCCCCCAGAATAAAATTTGGACGGGGGGT
TCAGTGGTGGCATTGTGCTATGACACCAATATAACCCTCACAAACCCCTTGGGCAATAAATACTAGTGTA
GGAATGAAACATTCTGAATATCTTTAACAATAGAAATCCATGGGGTGGGGACAAGCCGTAAAGACTGGAT
GTCCATCTCACACGAATTTATGGCTATGGGCAACACATAATCCTAGTGCAATATGATACTGGGGTTATTA
AGATGTGTCCCAGGCAGGGACCAAGACAGGTGAACCATGTTGTTACACTCTATTTGTAACAAGGGGAAAG
AGAGTGGACGCCGACAGCAGCGGACTCCACTGGTTGTCTCTAACACCCCCGAAAATTAAACGGGGCTCCA
CGCCAATGGGGCCCATAAACAAAGACAAGTGGCCACTCTTTTTTTTGAAATTGTGGAGTGGGGGCACGCG
TCAGCCCCCACACGCCGCCCTGCGGTTTTGGACTGTAAAATAAGGGTGTAATAACTTGGCTGATTGTAAC
CCCGCTAACCACTGCGGTCAAACCACTTGCCCACAAAACCACTAATGGCACCCCGGGGAATACCTGCATA
AGTAGGTGGGCGGGCCAAGATAGGGGCGCGATTGCTGCGATCTGGAGGACAAATTACACACACTTGCGCC
TGAGCGCCAAGCACAGGGTTGTTGGTCCTCATATTCACGAGGTCGCTGAGAGCACGGTGGGCTAATGTTG
CCATGGGTAGCATATACTACCCAAATATCTGGATAGCATATGCTATCCTAATCTATATCTGGGTAGCATA
GGCTATCCTAATCTATATCTGGGTAGCATATGCTATCCTAATCTATATCTGGGTAGTATATGCTATCCTA
ATTTATATCTGGGTAGCATAGGCTATCCTAATCTATATCTGGGTAGCATATGCTATCCTAATCTATATCT
GGGTAGTATATGCTATCCTAATCTGTATCCGGGTAGCATATGCTATCCTAATAGAGATTAGGGTAGTATA
TGCTATCCTAATTTATATCTGGGTAGCATATACTACCCAAATATCTGGATAGCATATGCTATCCTAATCT
ATATCTGGGTAGCATATGCTATCCTAATCTATATCTGGGTAGCATAGGCTATCCTAATCTATATCTGGGT
AGCATATGCTATCCTAATCTATATCTGGGTAGTATATGCTATCCTAATTTATATCTGGGTAGCATAGGCT
ATCCTAATCTATATCTGGGTAGCATATGCTATCCTAATCTATATCTGGGTAGTATATGCTATCCTAATCT
GTATCCGGGTAGCATATGCTATCCTCATGATAAGCTGTCAAACATGAGAATTTTCTTGAAGACGAAAGGG
CCTCGTGATACGCCTATTTTTATAGGTTAATGTCATGATAATAATGGTTTCTTAGACGTCAGGTGGCACT
TTTCGGGGAAATGTGCGCGGAACCCCTATTTGTTTATTTTTCTAAATACATTCAAATATGTATCCGCTCA
TGAGACAATAACCCTGATAAATGCTTCAATAATATTGAAAAAGGAAGAGTATGAGTATTCAACATTTCCG
TGTCGCCCTTATTCCCTTTTTTGCGGCATTTTGCCTTCCTGTTTTTGCTCACCCAGAAACGCTGGTGAAA
GTAAAAGATGCTGAAGATCAGTTGGGTGCACGAGTGGGTTACATCGAACTGGATCTCAACAGCGGTAAGA
TCCTTGAGAGTTTTCGCCCCGAAGAACGTTTTCCAATGATGAGCACTTTTAAAGTTCTGCTATGTGGCGC
GGTATTATCCCGTGTTGACGCCGGGCAAGAGCAACTCGGTCGCCGCATACACTATTCTCAGAATGACTTG
GTTGAGTACTCACCAGTCACAGAAAAGCATCTTACGGATGGCATGACAGTAAGAGAATTATGCAGTGCTG
CCATAACCATGAGTGATAACACTGCGGCCAACTTACTTCTGACAACGATCGGAGGACCGAAGGAGCTAAC
CGCTTTTTTGCACAACATGGGGGATCATGTAACTCGCCTTGATCGTTGGGAACCGGAGCTGAATGAAGCC
ATACCAAACGACGAGCGTGACACCACGATGCCTGCAGCAATGGCAACAACGTTGCGCAAACTATTAACTG
GCGAACTACTTACTCTAGCTTCCCGGCAACAATTAATAGACTGGATGGAGGCGGATAAAGTTGCAGGACC
ACTTCTGCGCTCGGCCCTTCCGGCTGGCTGGTTTATTGCTGATAAATCTGGAGCCGGTGAGCGTGGGTCT
CGCGGTATCATTGCAGCACTGGGGCCAGATGGTAAGCCCTCCCGTATCGTAGTTATCTACACGACGGGGA
GTCAGGCAACTATGGATGAACGAAATAGACAGATCGCTGAGATAGGTGCCTCACTGATTAAGCATTGGTA
ACTGTCAGACCAAGTTTACTCATATATACTTTAGATTGATTTAAAACTTCATTTTTAATTTAAAAGGATC
TAGGTGAAGATCCTTTTTGATAATCTCATGACCAAAATCCCTTAACGTGAGTTTTCGTTCCACTGAGCGT
CAGACCCCGTAGAAAAGATCAAAGGATCTTCTTGAGATCCTTTTTTTCTGCGCGTAATCTGCTGCTTGCA
AACAAAAAAACCACCGCTACCAGCGGTGGTTTGTTTGCCGGATCAAGAGCTACCAACTCTTTTTCCGAAG
GTAACTGGCTTCAGCAGAGCGCAGATACCAAATACTGTTCTTCTAGTGTAGCCGTAGTTAGGCCACCACT
TCAAGAACTCTGTAGCACCGCCTACATACCTCGCTCTGCTAATCCTGTTACCAGTGGCTGCTGCCAGTGG
CGATAAGTCGTGTCTTACCGGGTTGGACTCAAGACGATAGTTACCGGATAAGGCGCAGCGGTCGGGCTGA
ACGGGGGGTTCGTGCACACAGCCCAGCTTGGAGCGAACGACCTACACCGAACTGAGATACCTACAGCGTG
AGCTATGAGAAAGCGCCACGCTTCCCGAAGGGAGAAAGGCGGACAGGTATCCGGTAAGCGGCAGGGTCGG
AACAGGAGAGCGCACGAGGGAGCTTCCAGGGGGAAACGCCTGGTATCTTTATAGTCCTGTCGGGTTTCGC
CACCTCTGACTTGAGCGTCGATTTTTGTGATGCTCGTCAGGGGGGCGGAGCCTATGGAAAAACGCCAGCA
ACGCGGCCTTTTTACGGTTCCTGGCCTTTTGCTGGCCTTTTGCTCACATGTTCTTTCCTGCGTTATCCCC
TGATTCTGTGGATAACCGTATTACCGCCTTTGAGTGAGCTGATACCGCTCGCCGCAGCCGAACGACCGAG
CGCAGCGAGTCAGTGAGCGAGGAAGCGGAAGAGCGCCCAATACGCAAACCGCCTCTCCCCGCGCGTTGGC
CGATTCATTAATGCAGCTGGCACGACAGGTTTCCCGACTGGAAAGCGGGCAGTGAGCGCAACGCAATTAA
TGTGAGTTAGCTCACTCATTAGGCACCCCAGGCTTTACACTTTATGCTTCCGGCTCGTATGTTGTGTGGA
ATTGTGAGCGGATAACAATTTCACACAGGAAACAGCTATGACCATGATTACGCCAAGCTCTAGCTAGAGG
TCGACCAATTCTCATGTTTGACAGCTTATCATCGCAGATCCGGGCAACGTTGTTGCCATTGCTGCAGGCG
CAGAACTGGTAGGTATGGAAGATCTATACATTGAATCAATATTGGCAATTAGCCATATTAGTCATTGGTT
ATATAGCATAAATCAATATTGGCTATTGGCCATTGCATACGTTGTATCTATATCATAATATGTACATTTA
TATTGGCTCATGTCCAATATGACCGCCATGTTGACATTGATTATTGACTAGTTATTAATAGTAATCAATT
ACGGGGTCATTAGTTCATAGCCCATATATGGAGTTCCGCGTTACATAACTTACGGTAAATGGCCCGCCTG
GCTGACCGCCCAACGACCCCCGCCCATTGACGTCAATAATGACGTATGTTCCCATAGTAACGCCAATAGG
GACTTTCCATTGACGTCAATGGGTGGAGTATTTACGGTAAACTGCCCACTTGGCAGTACATCAAGTGTAT
CATATGCCAAGTCCGCCCCCTATTGACGTCAATGACGGTAAATGGCCCGCCTGGCATTATGCCCAGTACA
TGACCTTACGGGACTTTCCTACTTGGCAGTACATCTACGTATTAGTCATCGCTATTACCATG
Features (pLannotate 1.2.2; 17 found; start..end, strand, type, name):
      2..201     +  promoter       CMV promoter: human cytomegalovirus (CMV) immediate early promoter
    269..307     +  misc_feature   Ad SA (fragment): adenovirus major late transcript splice acceptor (Friedrich and Soriano, 1991)
    340..549     -  CDS            PTP (fragment): TERM_ADE02 - Experimental evidence at protein level: Swiss-Prot protein existence level 1. Protein covalently bound to the viral DNA that acts as a primer for viral genomic replication by DNA strand displacement. Assembles on the viral origin of replication in an initiation complex with viral polymerase, DBP, host NFIA and host POU2F1/OCT1. During initiation, the polymerase covalently couples the first dCTP with Ser- 580 of pTP. The terminal protein stimulates the template activity over 20 fold compared to protein-free templates. Neo-synthesized viral genomes are linked to two preterminal prot
    580..669     +  intron         chimeric intron (fragment): chimera between introns from adenovirus and immunoglobulin heavy chain genes
    688..734     +  CDS            IgH signal sequence (fragment): signal sequence from the mouse immunoglobulin heavy chain variable region
   2119..2174    +  polyA_signal   β-globin poly(A) signal: rabbit β-globin polyadenylation signal (Gil and Proudfoot, 1987)
   2688..4369    -  rep_origin     oriP (fragment): Epstein-Barr virus oriP replication origin (Yates et al., 2000)
   4496..4600    +  promoter       AmpR promoter: bla
   4601..5461    +  CDS            AmpR: β-lactamase; bla; confers resistance to ampicillin, carbenicillin, and related antibiotics
   5632..6220    +  rep_origin     ori: high-copy-number ColE1/pMB1/pBR322/pUC origin of replication
   6403..6495    +  CDS            lacI (fragment): lac repressor; lacI; The lac repressor binds to the lac operator to inhibit transcription in E. coli. This inhibition can be relieved by adding lactose or isopropyl-β-D-thiogalactopyranoside (IPTG).
   6508..6529    +  protein_bind   CAP binding site: CAP binding activates transcription in the presence of cAMP. E. coli catabolite activator protein
   6544..6574    +  promoter       lac promoter: promoter for the E. coli lac operon
   6582..6598    +  protein_bind   lac operator: The lac repressor binds to the lac operator to inhibit transcription in E. coli. This inhibition can be relieved by adding lactose or isopropyl-β-D-thiogalactopyranoside (IPTG). lac repressor encoded by lacI
   6668..6684    +  promoter       tet promoter (fragment): E. coli promoter for tetracycline efflux protein gene
   6694..6719    -  CDS            bla(M) (fragment): β-lactamase lacking the signal sequence; bla(M); allows cytosolic expression of β-lactamase
   6893..7272    +  enhancer       CMV enhancer: human cytomegalovirus immediate early enhancer
