[The description below was written by a language model from this plasmid's Addgene catalogue record and pLannotate feature annotations shown in this document.]
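Description:
D93_Ld_361080 is a mammalian expression plasmid built on the pTT3 backbone, designed to produce the ectodomain of a Leishmania donovani protein as a soluble, secreted recombinant product. The insert (about 1.1 kb) comes from LDBPK_361080, annotated only as a conserved hypothetical protein, and it carries a C-terminal biotinylation sequence followed by a His tag. In bacteria the 7.3 kb plasmid is maintained at high copy through a ColE1/pUC-type origin and selected with ampicillin via the β-lactamase gene.

Transcription in mammalian cells is driven by the human CMV immediate early enhancer and promoter, which span the numbering origin of the circular sequence. Downstream lie adenovirus-derived leader and splice elements and a chimeric intron fragment, an arrangement that generally improves mRNA processing and expression; the short "PTP" hit on the opposite strand probably reflects this adenoviral leader sequence rather than a functional coding region. A mouse immunoglobulin heavy chain signal sequence fragment sits immediately upstream of the insert position, which would direct the ectodomain into the secretory pathway. The insert and its tags are not themselves annotated in the feature table, but they fit the unannotated gap between the signal sequence and the rabbit β-globin polyadenylation signal. An Epstein-Barr virus oriP fragment allows episomal maintenance in cells expressing EBNA1, supporting high-yield transient expression.

The tags suit His-based purification and, after biotinylation, capture on streptavidin. The construct belongs to a set used in a systematic study of L. donovani cell surface and secreted proteins. The small lac, tet and bla fragments are backbone remnants.
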