Addgene plasmid #135906: D93_Ld_361080
Purpose: Expression of Leishmania donovani ectodomain in mammalian cells
Depositing lab: Gavin Wright. Depositing organization: Wellcome Sanger Institute. Publication: Systematic identification of genes encoding cell surface and secreted proteins that are essential for in vitro growth and infection in Leishmania donovani. Roberts AJ, Ong HB, Clare S, Brandt C, Harcourt K, Franssen SU, Cotton JA, Muller-Sienerth N, Wright GJ. PLoS Pathog. 2022 Feb 24;18(2):e1010364. doi: 10.1371/journal.ppat.1010364. eCollection 2022 Feb. PubMed 35202447.
Backbone
  Vector backbone: pTT3
  Backbone manufacturer: Yves Durocher, NRC
  Backbone size w/o insert (bp): 6132
  Vector type: Mammalian Expression
Growth in bacteria
  Bacterial resistance: Ampicillin, 100 μg/mL
  Growth temperature: 37°C
  Growth strain: DH5alpha
  Copy number: High Copy
Gene/Insert
  Gene/Insert name: hypothetical protein, conserved (alt name: LDBPK_361080)
  Species: Leishmania donovani
  Insert size (bp): 1140
  Tag / fusion protein: biotinylation sequence and His tag (C terminal on insert)
  Cloning method: Unknown
Terms and licenses: Academic/Nonprofit Terms; Industry Terms: Not Available to Industry
How to cite: D93_Ld_361080 was a gift from Gavin Wright (Addgene plasmid # 135906 ; http://n2t.net/addgene:135906 ; RRID:Addgene_135906)
